>Addgene plasmid #30160 | pENTR APLP2 shRNA 2 | addgene partial sequence | sequence record 35906 | M13pUC-fwd 5'-CCCAGTCACGACGTTGTAAAACG-3'
AATAATGATTTTATTTTGACTGATAGTGACCTGTTCGTTGCAACAAATTGATGAGCAATGCTTTTTTATA
ATGCCAACTTTGTACAAAAAAGCAGGCTTTAAAGGAACCAATTCAGTCGACTGGATCCGGTACCAAGGTC
GGGCAGGAAGAGGGCCTATTTCCCATGATTCCTTCATATTTGCATATACGATACAAGGCTGTTAGAGAGA
TAATTAGAATTAATTTGACTGTAAACACAAAGATATTAGTACAAAATACGTGACGTAGAAAGTAATAATT
TCTTGGGTAGTTTGCAGTTTTAAAATTATGTTTTAAAATGGACTATCATATGCTTACCGTAACTTGAAAG
TATTTCGATTTCTTGGCTTTATATATCTTGTGGAAAGGACGAAACACCGCCACATCGCATTCTTCAAGCC
GAAGCTTGAAGAATGCGATGTGGCTTTTTTCTAGACCCAGCTTTCTTGTACAAAGTTGGCATTATAAGAA
AGCATTGCTTATCANTTTGTTGCAACGAACAGGTCACTATCAGTCAAAATAAAATCATTATTTGCCATCC
AGCTGATATCCCCTATAGTGAGTCGTATTACATGGTCATAGCTGTTTCCTGGCAGCTCTGGCCCGTGTCT
CAAAATCTCTGATGTTACATTGCACAAGATAAAAATATATCATCATGAACAATAAAACTGTCTGCTTACA
TAAACAGTAATACAAGGGGTGTTATGAGCCATATTCAACGGGAAACGTCGAGGCCGCGATTAAATTCCAA
CATGGATGCTGATTTATATGGGTATAAATGGGCTCGCGATAATGTCGGGCAATCAGGTGCGACAATCTAT
CGCTTGTATGGGAAGCCCGA
