[The description below was written by a language model from this plasmid's Addgene catalogue record.]
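Description:
pENTR APLP2 shRNA 2 is a small hairpin RNA construct built in the Invitrogen pENTR backbone, a Gateway entry-type vector of about 2.7 kb, and is catalogued as a mammalian expression plasmid. It is propagated in standard E. coli cloning strains as a high-copy plasmid under kanamycin selection. The record gives no feature table, so the origin of replication, any attL recombination sites typical of pENTR vectors, and other backbone elements are not individually documented here.

The payload is a roughly 50 bp insert, introduced by restriction enzyme cloning, that encodes a short hairpin RNA directed against APLP2 (amyloid precursor-like protein 2), a member of the amyloid precursor protein family. The "2" in the name implies it is one of several hairpins designed against this target. The depositor comments include a short target sequence, but the record does not state the species of the APLP2 transcript targeted. It also does not name the promoter driving the hairpin; shRNA entry vectors of this kind commonly use an RNA polymerase III promoter such as U6 or H1, but that cannot be confirmed from the information given. No reporter, tag or mammalian selection marker is listed.

The associated publication concerns how secreted APP regulates the function of full-length APP in neurite outgrowth through interaction with integrin beta1, so the construct most plausibly serves to knock down APLP2 in that context, for example to examine the contribution or specificity of APP family members. As an entry-type vector it might also allow the hairpin cassette to be transferred into destination vectors by Gateway recombination, although the record does not describe such use.
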