Addgene plasmid #30160: pENTR APLP2 shRNA 2
Depositing lab: Dennis Selkoe & Tracy Young-Pearse. Depositing organization: Brigham and Women's Hospital. Publication: Secreted APP regulates the function of full-length APP in neurite outgrowth through interaction with integrin beta1. Young-Pearse TL, Chen AC, Chang R, Marquez C, Selkoe DJ. Neural Dev. 2008 Jun 23;3:15. doi: 10.1186/1749-8104-3-15. PubMed 18573216.
Backbone
  Vector backbone: pENTR
  Backbone manufacturer: Invitrogen
  Backbone size w/o insert (bp): 2700
  Vector type: Mammalian Expression
Growth in bacteria
  Bacterial resistance: Kanamycin, 50 μg/mL
  Growth temperature: 37°C
  Growth strain: DH5alpha
  Copy number: High Copy
Gene/Insert
  Gene/Insert name: APLP2 shRNA 2
  Insert size (bp): 50
  Cloning method: Restriction Enzyme
  Sequencing primers: 5′ n/a
Terms and licenses: Academic/Nonprofit Terms; Industry Terms: Not Available to Industry
Depositor comments: gccacatcgcattcttcaagc ok
How to cite: pENTR APLP2 shRNA 2 was a gift from Dennis Selkoe & Tracy Young-Pearse (Addgene plasmid # 30160 ; http://n2t.net/addgene:30160 ; RRID:Addgene_30160)
